>Addgene plasmid #49109 | pEMS1977 | depositor full sequence | sequence record 73205 | pEMS1977 sequence 7153 bps
CTGCGCGCTCGCTCGCTCACTGAGGCCGCCCGGGCAAAGCCCGGGCGTCGGGCGACCTTTGGTCGCCCGG
CCTCAGTGAGCGAGCGAGCGCGCAGAGAGGGAGTGGCCAACTCCATCACTAGGGGTTCCTTGTAGTTAAT
GATTAACCCGCCATGCTACTTATCTACGTAGCCATGCTCTAGGAAGATCGGAATTCCCTAGGCCGGCCAC
GCGTGGCGCGCCAATAAATGATAAGCACAAAGTGATCAAAACTACACTCCTTGTATTGTGAGATTAACCT
AACCACAATATAATCTTTCAAAATTAGTACCTCTTTTCCTTAAATACGTCTTGTATTTCCAACTCTTCTG
TTATTCCACCTGAGAGGTATACAGGTGTGTGGGCCTCAAATAAGAAGGAAAAAAAAAGAGAAGAGGAAAG
AAAATAGGTCCTTTCTGGAAGGCAGACAGCGTTGGCAAGCTAGCAGCAGATTCAGTTCTGGAAAATAAAG
CCCATGTGCTTTGAGGTGGTTGGGGAGTCATTTGCTCTTAGATCTCCATTTCACCTGCCTCACAGCTGTC
CTGCTGCATGCTTCATCAACATTAGGGCAGGCATGTTTGTGCCAGCTTCTTTTCATATGTCAATCAAGGG
ACATTTGTTCAGTTACTTACTACATACATTGCATGAGCTAAATGCAACCCAGCCTGGATGTCCCCACCCC
ATCCTGATTCCCATCCTGTGTTCTGAGATGCCTGTTTTCACTCATAAAAACCGAAATGCAACAGGACTTT
AAACTGTTCAGAAGAGAACTTTGTGTTAAGAAAATGCAACTTCTTCTGCTTGGCCTACACCAAAGTACAA
AGAGATTGGTGTGAAATGGCTTTCTCTTGGGAGGAATGGAGCTAAGTGAGACATGTTCAGTTGCTTCCCA
GGGACATGAGAAGGAGTTATTCTTCTCTTTGCAGAATGCTGGTGGAGAATCACTGTATAGGGCAGTAAAA
TCCTTCCTAATGAAGTATTTGGGGCTTACCTTTGCTCAAGAGGGAAAGAAGGACATCTCTTTCTCCAAGT
TGTGGCCACAGGTCTCACAATGTCAAAATATCTCCTAAGGCCTTAACTGTCTTATGCTTTGATATAAAGG
AAAAAAGGAAATGCCAGTTAAATAAGGCATAGGCCAAGAGGTACCTTGGGAGACTCTCTCTGGGGGTCCC
GGTGTCCTGTCTGTCTGCAGATGCACACACCCTGGGCGCTCCTGGGGCGGGCCCTGGACAGAGGGATGCA
GCGCAGATCCATCCTGGCTGACACCCTGCACTGAAGACTCCTAACAATGGCCCGGGGCCAGCCGCGCTCA
CCCAAGTGCAAACATCGCTCTAGTCTCTGCCCACAAAGGCCAGATGGAAACTCCCCCTCATTTGTTGGCT
CAGATCTGACAGAGCAAAAGCCTTTTATCCCAGAGGAAAGAGCCGGTTCTGAGCGGCAACCCCGCCCCCG
AGCACACACAAAGTCAAAAAGACGTTTGTCCGAAGGGCCTGTCACAGGGAAGACGTTCTTTTATTTATTT
CGTTTTTAAATAATTTTCTCTTCCCGCCAAAATGTCCGTAGTAGTAGCAGCAGCAGCAGGTCCACGGGGA
GCCTGCCCTCGGTCCTGCTTGTCACATCCCTAATCGCGTCCCATCTGGTGTCTGGCGTGCACAAAGGCCG
CCCGTTCCGGCGGGTTGTGCATTTATGCAGCGCAGCGGCCGCCCCGCACCAGGCCGACGCGACACACTTC
TGGCAGGTGCGGGCCAGGGCCATCCGCAGGCTACATGCCCGCCGCGCCCTCAGCCTCTCCAGGGCTCGGG
CCACACAAAAGGCGCCGGGTGCTGCGGGCTTGGGCCCCCTCCCGCTCCGGGCTGGCACCGGGACTGACGG
CTGATGTGGCGGGACAGTATATAATCTGTAACCTGTATATGTAGCATAATAGGGTTTATATAATATATTA
GGATATATAGGGTAATACAAATATAACTTTCTATAATTTGCTCCTTGAACATGGGGCACTGCCTGTTGCC
ATGTCTCTGTGAGCACCTAAGGGTTATACGCGGAGGTACCAAACACAGGACCCTTGAGAAATGTCAGCCT
TGTCATGTAATGGCATGAGGGGAAAACACTGGAGAAACAGTCCTTTTGTTTAAAATAGAAACTTCTAAGA
GAGCCAAGTTAGCACATGACAAATTACTGAATATCCCGTTCTCCTGGAGGGGAGAAAAAAAAAAAAGCCC
CTTCATTTCTGAAATGAGAAAGGGAATTGCTGGTACCAAAATTCACGTTTCCTTTTTGGTGGAAATTCTC
CAGCCAAGCTTGGCGCTAACAGAGTAGGCGATTTCACTTCGTCGTCACCTCACAAAAGGCTTCCAAATTC
ACTGCGGCAGACACCGCAAAATAAAAATGTTAAATACATCCTAGCTGGGAGGGGATTGAAGCCTCCAGGC
TCAATCAAAGGTTTGCAATAATAGGATTCATTTAAAAAAAAAAAAAAAAAAGGACAGATGGGTTTAGAAA
ATGTTGCAGTGAAGACTGGAACGAGATGAGCTCATAGCACCAGCCTGTCTTTTGTGGACCCGCACAATGA
TCCCTGAGCCAGACTGGATTAGGATGCCTCGCGACTAGGGGTCCAGAGACAGAGGCCTCCAGTTCCCAGG
CACTTCGGGAAGAGGGGCGCGCCGAAGTTGGTCGTGAGGCACTGGGCAGGTAAGTATCAAGGTTACAAGA
CAGGTTTAAGGAGACCAATAGAAACTGGGCTTGTCGAGACAGAGAAGACTCTTGCGTTTCTGATAGGCAC
CTATTGGTCTTACTGACATCCACTTTGCCTTTCTCTCCACAGGTGTCCACTCCCAGGCGGCCGCCACCAT
GTCCAACCTGCTGACTGTGCACCAAAACCTGCCTGCCCTCCCTGTGGATGCCACCTCTGATGAAGTCAGG
AAGAACCTGATGGACATGTTCAGGGACAGGCAGGCCTTCTCTGAACACACCTGGAAGATGCTCCTGTCTG
TGTGCAGATCCTGGGCTGCCTGGTGCAAGCTGAACAACAGGAAATGGTTCCCTGCTGAACCTGAGGATGT
GAGGGACTACCTCCTGTACCTGCAAGCCAGAGGCCTGGCTGTGAAGACCATCCAACAGCACCTGGGCCAG
CTCAACATGCTGCACAGGAGATCTGGCCTGCCTCGCCCTTCTGACTCCAATGCTGTGTCCCTGGTGATGA
GGAGAATCAGAAAGGAGAATGTGGATGCTGGGGAGAGAGCCAAGCAGGCCCTGGCCTTTGAACGCACTGA
CTTTGACCAAGTCAGATCCCTGATGGAGAACTCTGACAGATGCCAGGACATCAGGAACCTGGCCTTCCTG
GGCATTGCCTACAACACCCTGCTGCGCATTGCCGAAATTGCCAGAATCAGAGTGAAGGACATCTCCCGCA
CCGATGGTGGGAGAATGCTGATCCACATTGGCAGGACCAAGACCCTGGTGTCCACAGCTGGTGTGGAGAA
GGCCCTGTCCCTGGGGGTTACCAAGCTGGTGGAGAGATGGATCTCTGTGTCTGGTGTGGCTGATGACCCC
AACAACTACCTGTTCTGCCGGGTCAGAAAGAATGGTGTGGCTGCCCCTTCTGCCACCTCCCAACTGTCCA
CCCGGGCCCTGGAAGGGATCTTTGAGGCCACCCACCGCCTGATCTATGGTGCCAAGGATGACTCTGGGCA
GAGATACCTGGCCTGGTCTGGCCACTCTGCCAGAGTGGGTGCTGCCAGGGACATGGCCAGGGCTGGTGTG
TCCATCCCTGAAATCATGCAGGCTGGTGGCTGGACCAATGTGAACATAGTGATGAACTACATCAGAAACC
TGGACTCTGAGACTGGGGCCATGGTGAGGCTGCTCGAGGATGGGGACTGAGCGGCCGCGATCGCAGACAT
GATAAGATACATTGATGAGTTTGGACAAACCACAACTAGAATGCAGTGAAAAAAATGCTTTATTTGTGAA
ATTTGTGATGCTATTGCTTTATTTGTAACCATTATAAGCTGCAATAAACAAGTTAACAACAACAATTGCA
TTCATTTTATGTTTCAGGTTCAGGGGGAGATGTGGGAGGTTTTTTAAAGCAAGTAAAACCTCTACAAATG
TGGTAGGTCGAAATTCCCGATAAGGATCTTCCTAGAGCATGGCTACGTAGATAAGTAGCATGGCGGGTTA
ATCATTAACTACAAGGAACCCCTAGTGATGGAGTTGGCCACTCCCTCTCTGCGCGCTCGCTCGCTCACTG
AGGCCGGGCGACCAAAGGTCGCCCGACGCCCGGGCTTTGCCCGGGCGGCCTCAGTGAGCGAGCGAGCGCG
CAGCCTTAATTAACCTAATTCACTGGCCGTCGTTTTACAACGTCGTGACTGGGAAAACCCTGGCGTTACC
CAACTTAATCGCCTTGCAGCACATCCCCCTTTCGCCAGCTGGCGTAATAGCGAAGAGGCCCGCACCGATC
GCCCTTCCCAACAGTTGCGCAGCCTGAATGGCGAATGGG
[124 nt withheld, positions 4520-4643]
C
[91 nt withheld, positions 4645-4735]
A
[49 nt withheld, positions 4737-4785]
CCTTTGACGTTGGAGTCCACGTTCTTT
[37 nt withheld, positions 4813-4849]
ACCCTATCTCGGTCTATTCTTTTGATTTATAAGGGATTTTGCCGATTTCGGCCTATTGGTTAAAAAATGA
GCTGATTTAACAAAAATTTAACGCGAATTTTAACAAAATATTAACGCTTACAATTTAGGTGGCACTTTTC
GGGGAAATGTGCGCGGAACCCCTATTTGTTTATTTTTCTAAATACATTCAAATATGTATCCGCTCATGAG
ACAATAACCCTGATAAATGCTTCAATAATATTGAAAAAGGAAGAGTATGAGTATTCAACATTTCCGTGTC
GCCCTTATTCCCTTTTTTGCGGCATTTTGCCTTCCTGTTTTTGCTCACCCAGAAACGCTGGTGAAAGTAA
AAGATGCTGAAGATCAGTTGGGTGCACGAGTGGGTTACATCGAACTGGATCTCAACAGCGGTAAGATCCT
TGAGAGTTTTCGCCCCGAAGAACGTTTTCCAATGATGAGCACTTTTAAAGTTCTGCTATGTGGCGCGGTA
TTATCCCGTATTGACGCCGGGCAAGAGCAACTCGGTCGCCGCATACACTATTCTCAGAATGACTTGGTTG
AGTACTCACCAGTCACAGAAAAGCATCTTACGGATGGCATGACAGTAAGAGAATTATGCAGTGCTGCCAT
AACCATGAGTGATAACACTGCGGCCAACTTACTTCTGACAACGATCGGAGGACCGAAGGAGCTAACCGCT
TTTTTGCACAACATGGGGGATCATGTAACTCGCCTTGATCGTTGGGAACCGGAGCTGAATGAAGCCATAC
CAAACGACGAGCGTGACACCACGATGCCTGTAGCAATGGCAACAACGTTGCGCAAACTATTAACTGGCGA
ACTACTTACTCTAGCTTCCCGGCAACAATTAATAGACTGGATGGAGGCGGATAAAGTTGCAGGACCACTT
CTGCGCTCGGCCCTTCCGGCTGGCTGGTTTATTGCTGATAAATCTGGAGCCGGTGAGCGTGGGTCTCGCG
GTATCATTGCAGCACTGGGGCCAGATGGTAAGCCCTCCCGTATCGTAGTTATCTACACGACGGGGAGTCA
GGCAACTATGGATGAACGAAATAGACAGATCGCTGAGATAGGTGCCTCACTGATTAAGCATTGGTAACTG
TCAGACCAAGTTTACTCATATATACTTTAGATTGATTTAAAACTTCATTTTTAATTTAAAAGGATCTAGG
TGAAGATCCTTTTTGATAATCTCATGACCAAAATCCCTTAACGTGAGTTTTCGTTCCACTGAGCGTCAGA
CCCCGTAGAAAAGATCAAAGGATCTTCTTGAGATCCTTTTTTTCTGCGCGTAATCTGCTGCTTGCAAACA
AAAAAACCACCGCTACCAGCGGTGGTTTGTTTGCCGGATCAAGAGCTACCAACTCTTTTTCCGAAGGTAA
CTGGCTTCAGCAGAGCGCAGATACCAAATACTGTTCTTCTAGTGTAGCCGTAGTTAGGCCACCACTTCAA
GAACTCTGTAGCACCGCCTACATACCTCGCTCTGCTAATCCTGTTACCAGTGGCTGCTGCCAGTGGCGAT
AAGTCGTGTCTTACCGGGTTGGACTCAAGACGATAGTTACCGGATAAGGCGCAGCGGTCGGGCTGAACGG
GGGGTTCGTGCACACAGCCCAGCTTGGAGCGAACGACCTACACCGAACTGAGATACCTACAGCGTGAGCT
ATGAGAAAGCGCCACGCTTCCCGAAGGGAGAAAGGCGGACAGGTATCCGGTAAGCGGCAGGGTCGGAACA
GGAGAGCGCACGAGGGAGCTTCCAGGGGGAAACGCCTGGTATCTTTATAGTCCTGTCGGGTTTCGCCACC
TCTGACTTGAGCGTCGATTTTTGTGATGCTCGTCAGGGGGGCGGAGCCTATGGAAAAACGCCAGCAACGC
GGCCTTTTTACGGTTCCTGGCCTTTTGCTGGCCTTTTGCTCACATGTTCTTTCCTGCGTTATCCCCTGAT
TCTGTGGATAACCGTATTACCGCCTTTGAGTGAGCTGATACCGCTCGCCGCAGCCGAACGACCGAGCGCA
GCGAGTCAGTGAGCGAGGAAGCGGAAGAGCGCCCAATACGCAAACCGCCTCTCCCCGCGCGTTGGCCGAT
TCATTAATGCAGCTGGCACGACAGGTTTCCCGACTGGAAAGCGGGCAGTGAGCGCAACGCAATTAATGTG
AGTTAGCTCACTCATTAGGCACCCCAGGCTTTACACTTTATGCTTCCGGCTCGTATGTTGTGTGGAATTG
TGAGCGGATAACAATTTCACACAGGAAACAGCTATGACCATGATTACGCCAGATTTAATTAAGG
Features (pLannotate 1.2.2; 16 found; start..end, strand, type, name):
   2488..2504    +  promoter       ARG4 promoter (fragment): S. cerevisiae ARG4
   2710..2842    +  intron         chimeric intron: chimera between introns from human β-globin and immunoglobulin heavy chain genes
   2869..3897    +  CDS            cre: RECR_BPP1 - Experimental evidence at protein level: Swiss-Prot protein existence level 1. Catalyzes site-specific recombination between two 34-base- pair LOXP sites. Its role is to maintain the phage genome as a monomeric unit-copy plasmid in the lysogenic state. From Escherichia phage P1 (Bacteriophage P1).
   3923..4044    -  polyA_signal   SV40 poly(A) signal: SV40 polyadenylation signal
   4067..4135    -  CDS            large T antigen (fragment): large T antigen from SV40 (simian virus 40)
   4214..4344    +  repeat_region  AAV2 ITR (fragment): inverted terminal repeat of adeno-associated virus serotype 2 inverted
   4358..4515    +  CDS            lacZα (fragment): LacZα fragment of β-galactosidase; lacZ fragment
   4520..4948    +  rep_origin     f1 ori (sequence partly withheld): f1 bacteriophage origin of replication; arrow indicates direction of (+) strand synthesis
   5001..5105    +  promoter       AmpR promoter: bla
   5106..5966    +  CDS            AmpR: β-lactamase; bla; confers resistance to ampicillin, carbenicillin, and related antibiotics
   6137..6725    +  rep_origin     ori: high-copy-number ColE1/pMB1/pBR322/pUC origin of replication
   6908..7000    +  CDS            lacI (fragment): lac repressor; lacI; The lac repressor binds to the lac operator to inhibit transcription in E. coli. This inhibition can be relieved by adding lactose or isopropyl-β-D-thiogalactopyranoside (IPTG).
   7013..7034    +  protein_bind   CAP binding site: CAP binding activates transcription in the presence of cAMP. E. coli catabolite activator protein
   7049..7079    +  promoter       lac promoter: promoter for the E. coli lac operon
   7087..7103    +  protein_bind   lac operator: The lac repressor binds to the lac operator to inhibit transcription in E. coli. This inhibition can be relieved by adding lactose or isopropyl-β-D-thiogalactopyranoside (IPTG). lac repressor encoded by lacI
   7153..130     -  repeat_region  AAV2 ITR (fragment) (across the origin): inverted terminal repeat of adeno-associated virus serotype 2 inverted
