[The description below was written by a language model from this plasmid's Addgene catalogue record and pLannotate feature annotations shown in this document.]
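Description:
pEMS1977 is a single-stranded AAV2-based transfer plasmid (7,153 bp) for mammalian expression, in which the Ple251 MiniPromoter, derived from the human C8ORF46 locus, drives the improved Cre recombinase iCre. The expression cassette lies between two AAV2 inverted terminal repeats, the cis elements needed for replication and packaging of the genome into recombinant AAV particles when helper functions are supplied in trans. One ITR spans the sequence origin and the other lies downstream of the cassette. The automated feature table does not annotate the MiniPromoter itself. It presumably occupies the large unannotated stretch between the first ITR and the chimeric β-globin/immunoglobulin intron, and the depositor refers users to the annotated GenBank file for its exact position. A very short "ARG4 promoter" hit in this region is most likely a chance match. After the intron comes the Cre coding sequence, followed by an SV40 polyadenylation signal with a small adjacent large T antigen fragment.

Outside the ITRs, the backbone carries a ColE1/pUC-type origin, an f1 origin, the AmpR promoter and β-lactamase gene for ampicillin selection, and remnants of a lac cloning region (lacI and lacZα fragments, CAP site, lac promoter and operator). The catalogue lists the plasmid as low copy despite the pUC-type origin annotation. It also names a recombination-deficient host strain, which is consistent with the instability of ITRs in bacteria.

The construct is used to produce AAV that delivers Cre in the restricted pattern set by Ple251, enabling cell-type-selective recombination of loxP-flanked alleles or reporters. The associated publication characterises MiniPromoter expression in mouse and primate retina, and the depositor refers to it for the iCre expression pattern under Ple251.
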