Addgene plasmid #49109: pEMS1977
Purpose: AAV plasmid with C8ORF46 (Ple251) promoter driving expression of iCre.
Depositing lab: Elizabeth Simpson. Depositing organization: University of British Columbia. Publication: New MiniPromoter Ple345 (NEFL) Drives Strong and Specific Expression in Retinal Ganglion Cells of Mouse and Primate Retina. Simpson E, Korecki AJ, Fornes O, McGill TJ, Cueva-Vargas JL, Agostinone J, Farkas RA, Hickmott JW, Lam SL, Mathelier A, Renner LM, Stoddard J, Zhou M, Di Polo A, Neuringer M, Wasserman WW. Hum Gene Ther. 2018 Jul 31. doi: 10.1089/hum.2018.118. PubMed 30062914.
Backbone
  Vector backbone: AAV2
  Vector type: Mammalian Expression, AAV
Growth in bacteria
  Bacterial resistance: Ampicillin, 100 μg/mL
  Growth temperature: 37°C
  Growth strain: SURE
  Copy number: Low Copy
Gene/Insert
  Gene/Insert name: ssAAV-Ple251-icre (alt name: iCre)
  Species: Synthetic
  Promoter: C8ORF46
  Cloning method: Restriction Enzyme; 5′ cloning site Unknown (unknown if destroyed); 3′ cloning site Unknown (unknown if destroyed)
Terms and licenses: Academic/Nonprofit Terms; Industry Terms: Not Available to Industry
Depositor comments: See publication listed below for more details about the use of this plasmid and the expression pattern of iCre under the Ple251 promoter. Please see the annotated GenBank file and the additional image file for the specific location of the minipromoter in this plasmid.
How to cite: pEMS1977 was a gift from Elizabeth Simpson (Addgene plasmid # 49109 ; http://n2t.net/addgene:49109 ; RRID:Addgene_49109)
