>Addgene plasmid #49109 | pEMS1977 | addgene partial sequence | sequence record 80444 | EBV-rev 5'-GTGGTTTGTCCAAACTCATC-3'
CGCGGCCGCTCAGTCCCCATCCTCGAGCAGCCTCACCATGGCCCCAGTCTCAGAGTCCAGGTTTCTGATG
TAGTTCATCACTATGTTCACATTGGTCCAGCCACCAGCCTGCATGATTTCAGGGATGGACACACCAGCCC
TGGCCATGTCCCTGGCAGCACCCACTCTGGCAGAGTGGCCAGACCAGGCCAGGTATCTCTGCCCAGAGTC
ATCCTTGGCACCATAGATCAGGCGGTGGGTGGCCTCAAAGATCCCTTCCAGGGCCCGGGTGGACAGTTGG
GAGGTGGCAGAAGGGGCAGCCACACCATTCTTTCTGACCCGGCAGAACAGGTAGTTGTTGGGGTCATCAG
CCACACCAGACACAGAGATCCATCTCTCCACCAGCTTGGTAACCCCCAGGGACAGGGCCTTCTCCACACC
AGCTGTGGACACCAGGGTCTTGGTCCTGCCAATGTGGATCAGCATTCTCCCACCATCGGTGCGGGAGATG
TCCTTCACTCTGATTCTGGCAATTTCGGCAATGCGCAGCAGGGTGTTGTAGGCAATGCCCAGGAAGGCCA
GGTTCCTGATGTCCTGGCATCTGTCAGAGTTCTCCATCAGGGATCTGACTTGGTCAAAGTCAGTGCGTTC
AAAGGCCAGGGCCTGCTTGGCTCTCTCCCCAGCATCCACATTCTCCTTTCTGATTCTCCTCATCACCAGG
GACACAGCATTGGAGTCA
