>Addgene plasmid #49109 | pEMS1977 | addgene partial sequence | sequence record 82338 | pCAGGS-3 5'-TCCTTAAACCTGTCTTGTAA-3'
CTTCGGCGCGCCCCTCTTCCCGAAGTGCCTGGGAACTGGAGGCCTCTGTCTCTGGACCCCTAGTCGCGAG
GCATCCTAATCCAGTCTGGCTCAGGGATCATTGTGCGGGTCCACAAAAGACAGGCTGGTGCTATGAGCTC
ATCTCGTTCCAGTCTTCACTGCAACATTTTCTAAACCCATCTGTCCTTTTTTTTTTTTTTTTTTAAATGA
ATCCTATTATTGCAAACCTTTGATTGAGCCTGGAGGCTTCAATCCCCTCCCAGCTAGGATGTATTTAACA
TTTTTATTTTGCGGTGTCTGCCGCAGTGAATTTGGAAGCCTTTTGTGAGGTGACGACGAAGTGAAATCGC
CTACTCTGTTAGCGCCAAGCTTGGCTGGAGAATTTCCACCAAAAAGGAAACGTGAATTTTGGTACCAGCA
ATTCCCTTTCTCATTTCAGAAATGAAGGGGCTTTTTTTTTTTTCTCCCCTCCAGGAGAACGGGATATTCA
GTAATTTGTCATGTGCTAACTTGGCTCTCTTAGAAGTTTCTATTTTAAACAAAAGGACTGTTTCTCCAGT
GTTTTCCCCTCATGCCATTACATGACAAGGCTGACATTTCTCAAGGGTCCTGTGTTTGGTACCTCCGCGT
ATAACCCTTAGGTGCTCACAGAGACATGGCAACAGGCAGTGCCCCATGTTCAAGGAGCAAATTATAGAAA
GTTATATTTGTATTACCCTATATATCCTAATATATTATATAAACCCTATTATGCTACATATACAGGTTAC
AGATTATATACTGTCCCGCCACATCAA
